>Addgene plasmid #146551 | pCIneo-lambdaN-HA-HsSmg6_I | addgene full sequence | sequence record 409987 | Addgene NGS Result
TCAATATTGGCCATTAGCCATATTATTCATTGGTTATATAGCATAAATCAATATTGGCTATTGGCCATTG
CATACGTTGTATCTATATCATAATATGTACATTTATATTGGCTCATGTCCAATATGACCGCCATGTTGGC
ATTGATTATTGACTAGTTATTAATAGTAATCAATTACGGGGTCATTAGTTCATAGCCCATATATGGAGTT
CCGCGTTACATAACTTACGGTAAATGGCCCGCCTGGCTGACCGCCCAACGACCCCCGCCCATTGACGTCA
ATAATGACGTATGTTCCCATAGTAACGCCAATAGGGACTTTCCATTGACGTCAATGGGTGGAGTATTTAC
GGTAAACTGCCCACTTGGCAGTACATCAAGTGTATCATATGCCAAGTCCGCCCCCTATTGACGTCAATGA
CGGTAAATGGCCCGCCTGGCATTATGCCCAGTACATGACCTTACGGGACTTTCCTACTTGGCAGTACATC
TACGTATTAGTCATCGCTATTACCATGGTGATGCGGTTTTGGCAGTACACCAATGGGCGTGGATAGCGGT
TTGACTCACGGGGATTTCCAAGTCTCCACCCCATTGACGTCAATGGGAGTTTGTTTTGGCACCAAAATCA
ACGGGACTTTCCAAAATGTCGTAACAACTGCGATCGCCCGCCCCGTTGACGCAAATGGGCGGTAGGCGTG
TACGGTGGGAGGTCTATATAAGCAGAGCTCGTTTAGTGAACCGTCAGATCACTAGAAGCTTTATTGCGGT
AGTTTATCACAGTTAAATTGCTAACGCAGTCAGTGCTTCTGACACAACAGTCTCGAACTTAAGCTGCAGT
GACTCTCTTAAGGTAGCCTTGCAGAAGTTGGTCGTGAGGCACTGGGCAGGTAAGTATCAAGGTTACAAGA
CAGGTTTAAGGAGACCAATAGAAACTGGGCTTGTCGAGACAGAGAAGACTCTTGCGTTTCTGATAGGCAC
CTATTGGTCTTACTGACATCCACTTTGCCTTTCTCTCCACAGGTGTCCACTCCCAGTTCAATTACAGCTC
TTAAGGCTAGAGTACTTAATACGACTCACTATAGGCTAGCAATTGCGGCCACCATGGACGCACAAACACG
ACGACGTGAGCGTCGCGCTGAGAAACAAGCTCAATGGAAAGCTGCAAACGGTGGATCTCCTCCACATATG
GCTTACCCATACGATGTTCCAGATTACGCTCCTCCACTCGAGAATTCACGCGTGATGGCGGAAGGGCTGG
AGCGTGTGCGGATCTCCGCGTCGGAGCTGCGCGGGATCCTGGCTACTCTGGCCCCGCAGGCCGGGAGCAG
AGAAAACATGAAGGAATTAAAGGAGGCCAGGCCGCGCAAAGATAACAGGCGTCCAGATCTGGAAATCTAT
AAGCCTGGCCTTTCTCGGCTAAGGAACAAGCCCAAAATCAAGGAACCCCCTGGGAGTGAGGAATTCAAAG
ATGAAATTGTTAATGACCGAGATTGCTCTGCTGTTGAAAATGGTACACAGCCCGTTAAAGATGTCTGCAA
GGAACTGAACAACCAAGAGCAGAATGGTCCTATAGACCCAGAAAATAATCGGGGACAAGAATCCTTTCCT
AGGACTGCTGGACAAGAGGATCGTAGTCTAAAAATTATCAAAAGAACAAAGAAACCCGACCTGCAGATCT
ATCAGCCTGGACGACGTTTGCAGACTGTTAGCAAAGAATCCGCCAGTCGGGTGGAGGAGGAAGAAGTCCT
CAACCAGGTAGAACAACTGAGAGTAGAGGAAGATGAGTGTAGGGGAAATGTTGCGAAGGAGGAAGTTGCG
AATAAACCAGACAGGGCCGAGATAGAAAAGAGCCCAGGTGGTGGGAGAGTAGGGGCTGCAAAAGGAGAAA
AAGGAAAGAGGATGGGAAAAGGGGAGGGGGTGAGGGAAACCCACGACGACCCGGCCCGCGGGAGGCCGGG
CTCCGCAAAGCGCTACTCCCGCTCAGACAAACGAAGGAATCGCTACCGCACGCGCAGCACCAGCTCAGCT
GGCAGCAACAACAGCGCTGAGGGAGCTGGCCTGACGGATAATGGATGTCGCCGCCGCCGACAGGATAGGA
CCAAGGAGAGGCCACCACTGAAGAAGCAAGTGTCTGTGTCCTCAACCGATTCCTTAGACGAGGACAGAAT
TGATGAGCCTGATGGATTAGGACCCAGGAGAAGTTCAGAAAGGAAGAGACATTTAGAAAGAAACTGGTCT
GGCCGTGGGGAGGGTGAGCAGAAAACCAGTGCTAAAGAATATCGAGGCACTCTTCGTGTCACTTTCGATG
CAGAAGCCATGAACAAAGAGTCTCCCATGGTGAGGTCAGCCAGGGATGATATGGATAGAGGAAAGCCTGA
CAAAGGCTTGAGCAGTGGGGGCAAAGGCTCTGAGAAGCAGGAGTCCAAAAACCCGAAACAAGAACTTCGG
GGTCGTGGTCGTGGCATTCTGATTTTGCCTGCCCATACCACCCTATCTGTCAATTCAGCAGGTTCTCCAG
AGTCCGCGCCTTTGGGACCTCGGCTTTTGTTTGGATCTGGTAGTAAGGGATCTCGGAGTTGGGGCCGTGG
AGGCACCACACGCCGATTGTGGGACCCAAACAATCCTGATCAGAAACCTGCTCTAAAGACTCAGACGCCC
CAGCTACATTTCTTGGACACTGATGATGAAGTCAGCCCTACATCTTGGGGTGACTCACGCCAGGCTCAGG
CATCTTACTATAAGTTTCAAAACTCTGACAACCCCTATTATTACCCCCGGACACCAGGCCCTGCCTCCCA
GTATCCCTATACGGGCTATAACCCTCTACAGTACCCAGTGGGCCCTACGAATGGTGTGTACCCAGGGCCT
TACTACCCAGGCTACCCGACTCCGTCAGGACAGTATGTGTGTAGCCCTCTACCTACCAGCACCATGAGTC
CCGAGGAGGTAGAGCAGCACATGAGGAACCTGCAGCAACAGGAGCTGCACAGGCTTCTCCGGGTGGCTGA
CAACCAGGAACTGCAGCTCAGCAACCTGCTCTCCAGGGACCGCATCAGTCCGGAGGGCCTGGAGAAGATG
GCGCAACTCAGAGCTGAACTGCTGCAGCTATATGAGCGCTGTATTCTATTAGATATTGAGTTCTCTGATA
ATCAGAATGTGGATCAGATCCTGTGGAAGAATGCTTTCTATCAGGTGATTGAGAAGTTCAGGCAACTTGT
CAAGGATCCGAATGTTGAGAACCCAGAACAGATTCGGAACAGACTTTTGGAGCTCTTGGATGAGGGTAGT
GACTTCTTTGATAGTTTGCTTCAGAAGCTGCAGGTTACTTACAAGTTCAAACTGGAAGACTACATGGATG
GTCTTGCCATTCGCAGCAAGCCATTACGCAAGACAGTAAAATATGCCTTGATCAGTGCCCAGCGATGCAT
GATATGCCAAGGAGATATTGCTAGGTACCGGGAGCAAGCCAGTGATACAGCGAATTATGGGAAAGCACGC
AGTTGGTACCTGAAGGCCCAGCACATTGCTCCCAAGAATGGGCGCCCCTATAACCAGTTGGCTTTGCTGG
CAGTGTATACGAGGAGGAAGCTTGACGCTGTCTATTACTATATGCGCAGTTTAGCTGCCAGCAACCCTAT
CCTGACTGCCAAGGAGAGTCTCATGAGCTTGTTTGAAGAGACCAAGCGGAAGGCAGAACAGATGGAAAAG
AAGCAACATGAGGAATTTGACCTGAGCCCTGACCAGTGGCGGAAAGGAAAGAAGTCTACTTTCCGGCATG
TTGGAGATGACACCACTCGCCTGGAGATCTGGATTCATCCATCCCATCCACGGTCTTCCCAGGGCACTGA
GTCTGGGAAGGATTCTGAGCAAGAGAATGGGCTGGGCAGCCTGAGTCCCAGTGATCTGAACAAAAGGTTC
ATCCTCAGTTTTCTCCATGCCCATGGGAAGCTGTTTACCCGGATTGGGATGGAGACATTCCCTGCAGTGG
CTGAGAAGGTCCTCAAGGAGTTCCAGGTGTTACTGCAGCACAGCCCCTCTCCCATTGGAAGTACCCGCAT
GCTGCAGCTTATGACCATCAATATGTTTGCAGTACACAACTCCCAGCTGAAAGACTGCTTCTCGGAGGAG
TGCCGCTCTGTGATCCAGGAACAAGCCGCAGCTCTGGGCTTGGCCATGTTTTCTCTACTGGTCCGCCGCT
GCACCTGCTTACTTAAGGAGTCCGCCAAAGCTCAGCTGTCCTCTCCTGAGGACCAGGATGACCAAGACGA
CATCAAGGTGTCTTCCTTTGTCCCGGACCTGAAGGAGCTGCTCCCCAGTGTCAAAGTCTGGTCAGATTGG
ATGCTCGGCTACCCGGACACCTGGAATCCTCCTCCCACATCCCTGGATCTGCCCTCGCATGTTGCTGTGG
ATGTATGGTCGACGCTGGCTGATTTCTGTAACATACTGACTGCAGTGAATCAGTCTGAGGTGCCACTGTA
CAAGGACCCGGATGATGACCTCACCCTTCTTATCCTGGAAGAGGATCGGCTTCTCTCGGGCTTTGTCCCC
TTGCTGGCTGCCCCTCAGGACCCCTGCTACGTGGAGAAAACCTCGGATAAGGTTATTGCAGCTGACTGCA
AAAGGGTCACAGTGCTGAAGTATTTTCTGGAAGCCCTTTGTGGACAAGAAGAGCCTCTGCTGGCATTCAA
GGGTGGAAAGTATGTGTCAGTGGCACCCGTCCCAGACACCATGGGAAAGGAAATGGGAAGCCAAGAGGGA
ACACGACTGGAAGATGAGGAGGAGGATGTGGTGATTGAAGACTTTGAGGAAGATTCAGAGGCTGAAGGCA
GCGGAGGCGAGGATGACATCAGGGAGCTTCGGGCCAAGAAGCTGGCTCTGGCCAGGAAGATAGCTGAGCA
GCAGCGTCGCCAGGAAAAGATCCAGGCTGTCCTGGAGGACCACAGTCAGATGAGGCAGATGGAGCTCGAA
ATCAGACCTTTGTTCCTCGTACCAGACACCAACGGCTTCATTGACCACCTGGCCAGTCTGGCGCGGCTGC
TGGAGAGCAGGAAGTACATCCTGGTGGTGCCCCTCATCGTGATCAATGAGCTGGACGGCCTGGCCAAGGG
GCAGGAGACAGACCACCGGGCTGGGGGCTACGCCCGTGTGGTACAAGAGAAGGCCCGCAAGTCCATCGAG
TTCCTCGAGCAGCGATTCGAGAGTCGGGACTCTTGCCTGCGAGCCCTGACCAGCCGTGGCAATGAACTCG
AATCCATCGCCTTCCGCAGTGAGGACATCACTGGCCAGCTGGGTAACAACGATGATCTCATCCTGTCCTG
CTGCCTCCACTACTGCAAAGACAAGGCTAAGGACTTCATGCCCGCCAGCAAAGAGGAGCCAATCCGGCTA
CTGCGGGAGGTGGTGCTGTTGACGGATGACCGGAACCTGCGTGTGAAGGCGCTCACAAGGAATGTTCCTG
TACGGGACATCCCAGCCTTCCTCACGTGGGCCCAGGTGGGCTGAGCGGCCGCTTCCCTTTAGTGAGGGTT
AATGCTTCGAGCAGACATGATAAGATACATTGATGAGTTTGGACAAACCACAACTAGAATGCAGTGAAAA
AAATGCTTTATTTGTGAAATTTGTGATGCTATTGCTTTATTTGTAACCATTATAAGCTGCAATAAACAAG
TTAACAACAACAATTGCATTCATTTTATGTTTCAGGTTCAGGGGGAGATGTGGGAGGTTTTTTAAAGCAA
GTAAAACCTCTACAAATGTGGTAAAATCCGATAAGGATCGATCCGGGCTGGCGTAATAGCGAAGAGGCCC
GCACCGATCGCCCTTCCCAACAGTTGCGCAGCCTGAATGGCGAATGG
[124 nt withheld, positions 5858-5981]
C
[91 nt withheld, positions 5983-6073]
A
[49 nt withheld, positions 6075-6123]
CCTTTGACGTTGGAGTCCACGTTCTTT
[37 nt withheld, positions 6151-6187]
ACCCTATCTCGGTCTATTCTTTTGATTTATAAGGGATTTTGCCGATTTCGGCCTATTGGTTAAAAAATGA
GCTGATTTAACAAAAATTTAACGCGAATTTTAACAAAATATTAACGCTTACAATTTCCTGATGCGGTATT
TTCTCCTTACGCATCTGTGCGGTATTTCACACCGCATACGCGGATCTGCGCAGCACCATGGCCTGAAATA
ACCTCTGAAAGAGGAACTTGGTTAGGTACCTTCTGAGGCGGAAAGAACCAGCTGTGGAATGTGTGTCAGT
TAGGGTGTGGAAAGTCCCCAGGCTCCCCAGCAGGCAGAAGTATGCAAAGCATGCATCTCAATTAGTCAGC
AACCAGGTGTGGAAAGTCCCCAGGCTCCCCAGCAGGCAGAAGTATGCAAAGCATGCATCTCAATTAGTCA
GCAACCATAGTCCCGCCCCTAACTCCGCCCATCCCGCCCCTAACTCCGCCCAGTTCCGCCCATTCTCCGC
CCCATGGCTGACTAATTTTTTTTATTTATGCAGAGGCCGAGGCCGCCTCGGCCTCTGAGCTATTCCAGAA
GTAGTGAGGAGGCTTTTTTGGAGGCCTAGGCTTTTGCAAAAAGCTTGATTCTTCTGACACAACAGTCTCG
AACTTAAGGCTAGAGCCACCATGATTGAACAAGATGGATTGCACGCAGGTTCTCCGGCCGCTTGGGTGGA
GAGGCTATTCGGCTATGACTGGGCACAACAGACAATCGGCTGCTCTGATGCCGCCGTGTTCCGGCTGTCA
GCGCAGGGGCGCCCGGTTCTTTTTGTCAAGACCGACCTGTCCGGTGCCCTGAATGAACTGCAGGACGAGG
CAGCGCGGCTATCGTGGCTGGCCACGACGGGCGTTCCTTGCGCAGCTGTGCTCGACGTTGTCACTGAAGC
GGGAAGGGACTGGCTGCTATTGGGCGAAGTGCCGGGGCAGGATCTCCTGTCATCTCACCTTGCTCCTGCC
GAGAAAGTATCCATCATGGCTGATGCAATGCGGCGGCTGCATACGCTTGATCCGGCTACCTGCCCATTCG
ACCACCAAGCGAAACATCGCATCGAGCGAGCACGTACTCGGATGGAAGCCGGTCTTGTCGATCAGGATGA
TCTGGACGAAGAGCATCAGGGGCTCGCGCCAGCCGAACTGTTCGCCAGGCTCAAGGCGCGCATGCCCGAC
GGCGAGGATCTCGTCGTGACCCATGGCGATGCCTGCTTGCCGAATATCATGGTGGAAAATGGCCGCTTTT
CTGGATTCATCGACTGTGGCCGGCTGGGTGTGGCGGACCGCTATCAGGACATAGCGTTGGCTACCCGTGA
TATTGCTGAAGAGCTTGGCGGCGAATGGGCTGACCGCTTCCTCGTGCTTTACGGTATCGCCGCTCCCGAT
TCGCAGCGCATCGCCTTCTATCGCCTTCTTGACGAGTTCTTCTGAGCGGGACTCTGGGGTTCGAAATGAC
CGACCAAGCGACGCCCAACCTGCCATCACGATGGCCGCAATAAAATATCTTTATTTTCATTACATCTGTG
TGTTGGTTTTTTGTGTGAATCGATAGCGATAAGGATCCGCGTATGGTGCACTCTCAGTACAATCTGCTCT
GATGCCGCATAGTTAAGCCAGCCCCGACACCCGCCAACACCCGCTGACGCGCCCTGACGGGCTTGTCTGC
TCCCGGCATCCGCTTACAGACAAGCTGTGACCGTCTCCGGGAGCTGCATGTGTCAGAGGTTTTCACCGTC
ATCACCGAAACGCGCGAGACGAAAGGGCCTCGTGATACGCCTATTTTTATAGGTTAATGTCATGATAATA
ATGGTTTCTTAGACGTCAGGTGGCACTTTTCGGGGAAATGTGCGCGGAACCCCTATTTGTTTATTTTTCT
AAATACATTCAAATATGTATCCGCTCATGAGACAATAACCCTGATAAATGCTTCAATAATATTGAAAAAG
GAAGAGTATGAGTATTCAACATTTCCGTGTCGCCCTTATTCCCTTTTTTGCGGCATTTTGCCTTCCTGTT
TTTGCTCACCCAGAAACGCTGGTGAAAGTAAAAGATGCTGAAGATCAGTTGGGTGCACGAGTGGGTTACA
TCGAACTGGATCTCAACAGCGGTAAGATCCTTGAGAGTTTTCGCCCCGAAGAACGTTTTCCAATGATGAG
CACTTTTAAAGTTCTGCTATGTGGCGCGGTATTATCCCGTATTGACGCCGGGCAAGAGCAACTCGGTCGC
CGCATACACTATTCTCAGAATGACTTGGTTGAGTACTCACCAGTCACAGAAAAGCATCTTACGGATGGCA
TGACAGTAAGAGAATTATGCAGTGCTGCCATAACCATGAGTGATAACACTGCGGCCAACTTACTTCTGAC
AACGATCGGAGGACCGAAGGAGCTAACCGCTTTTTTGCACAACATGGGGGATCATGTAACTCGCCTTGAT
CGTTGGGAACCGGAGCTGAATGAAGCCATACCAAACGACGAGCGTGACACCACGATGCCTGTAGCAATGG
CAACAACGTTGCGCAAACTATTAACTGGCGAACTACTTACTCTAGCTTCCCGGCAACAATTAATAGACTG
GATGGAGGCGGATAAAGTTGCAGGACCACTTCTGCGCTCGGCCCTTCCGGCTGGCTGGTTTATTGCTGAT
AAATCTGGAGCCGGTGAGCGTGGGTCTCGCGGTATCATTGCAGCACTGGGGCCAGATGGTAAGCCCTCCC
GTATCGTAGTTATCTACACGACGGGGAGTCAGGCAACTATGGATGAACGAAATAGACAGATCGCTGAGAT
AGGTGCCTCACTGATTAAGCATTGGTAACTGTCAGACCAAGTTTACTCATATATACTTTAGATTGATTTA
AAACTTCATTTTTAATTTAAAAGGATCTAGGTGAAGATCCTTTTTGATAATCTCATGACCAAAATCCCTT
AACGTGAGTTTTCGTTCCACTGAGCGTCAGACCCCGTAGAAAAGATCAAAGGATCTTCTTGAGATCCTTT
TTTTCTGCGCGTAATCTGCTGCTTGCAAACAAAAAAACCACCGCTACCAGCGGTGGTTTGTTTGCCGGAT
CAAGAGCTACCAACTCTTTTTCCGAAGGTAACTGGCTTCAGCAGAGCGCAGATACCAAATACTGTTCTTC
TAGTGTAGCCGTAGTTAGGCCACCACTTCAAGAACTCTGTAGCACCGCCTACATACCTCGCTCTGCTAAT
CCTGTTACCAGTGGCTGCTGCCAGTGGCGATAAGTCGTGTCTTACCGGGTTGGACTCAAGACGATAGTTA
CCGGATAAGGCGCAGCGGTCGGGCTGAACGGGGGGTTCGTGCACACAGCCCAGCTTGGAGCGAACGACCT
ACACCGAACTGAGATACCTACAGCGTGAGCTATGAGAAAGCGCCACGCTTCCCGAAGGGAGAAAGGCGGA
CAGGTATCCGGTAAGCGGCAGGGTCGGAACAGGAGAGCGCACGAGGGAGCTTCCAGGGGGAAACGCCTGG
TATCTTTATAGTCCTGTCGGGTTTCGCCACCTCTGACTTGAGCGTCGATTTTTGTGATGCTCGTCAGGGG
GGCGGAGCCTATGGAAAAACGCCAGCAACGCGGCCTTTTTACGGTTCCTGGCCTTTTGCTGGCCTTTTGC
TCACATGGCTCGACAGATCT
Features (pLannotate 1.2.2; 21 found; start..end, strand, type, name):
    140..517     +  enhancer       CMV enhancer: human cytomegalovirus immediate early enhancer
    518..729     +  promoter       CMV promoter: human cytomegalovirus (CMV) immediate early promoter
    890..1022    +  intron         chimeric intron: chimera between introns from human β-globin and immunoglobulin heavy chain genes
   1067..1085    +  promoter       T7 promoter: promoter for bacteriophage T7 RNA polymerase
   1104..1169    +  CDS            N (fragment): REGN_LAMBD - Experimental evidence at protein level: Swiss-Prot protein existence level 1. Plays a role as a transcriptional antitermination factor that allows the virus to initiate its lytic phase. Activates expression of the delayed viral early genes by modifying host RNA polymerase (RNAP) into a form that is resistant to termination signals. This antitermination function requires the host NusA protein which serves to stabilize the interaction between antitermination protein N and host RNA polymerase. From Escherichia phage lambda (Bacteriophage lambda).
   1194..1220    +  CDS            3xHA (fragment): three tandem HA epitope tags
   1245..5501    +  CDS            SMG6: EST1A_HUMAN - Also known as C17orf31, EST1A, KIAA0732. Experimental evidence at protein level: Swiss-Prot protein existence level 1. Plays a role in nonsense-mediated mRNA decay (PubMed:18974281, PubMed:19060897, PubMed:20930030, PubMed:17053788). Is thought to provide a link to the mRNA degradation machinery as it has endonuclease activity required to initiate NMD, and to serve as an adapter for UPF1 to protein phosphatase 2A (PP2A), thereby triggering UPF1 dephosphorylation (PubMed:18974281, PubMed:19060897, PubMed:20930030, PubMed:17053788). Degrades single-stranded RNA (ssRNA), but not ssD
   5516..5533    -  promoter       T3 promoter (fragment): promoter for bacteriophage T3 RNA polymerase
   5551..5672    -  polyA_signal   SV40 poly(A) signal: SV40 polyadenylation signal
   5695..5763    -  CDS            large T antigen (fragment): large T antigen from SV40 (simian virus 40)
   5787..5854    +  CDS            lacZα (fragment): LacZα fragment of β-galactosidase; lacZ fragment
   5858..6286    +  rep_origin     f1 ori (sequence partly withheld): f1 bacteriophage origin of replication; arrow indicates direction of (+) strand synthesis
   6314..6365    -  misc_feature   bom (fragment): basis of mobility region from pBR322
   6430..6787    +  promoter       SV40 promoter: SV40 enhancer and early promoter
   6838..7629    +  CDS            neo: KKA2_KLEPN - Also known as kan, nptII. Experimental evidence at protein level: Swiss-Prot protein existence level 1. Resistance to kanamycin, neomycin, paromomycin, ribostamycin, butirosin and gentamicin B. From Klebsiella pneumoniae.
   7696..7744    +  polyA_signal   poly(A) signal: synthetic polyadenylation signal
   7764..7818    -  misc_feature   bom (fragment): basis of mobility region from pBR322
   7920..7955    -  CDS            rop (fragment): Rop protein, which maintains plasmids at low copy number; rop
   8050..8154    +  promoter       AmpR promoter: bla
   8155..9015    +  CDS            AmpR: β-lactamase; bla; confers resistance to ampicillin, carbenicillin, and related antibiotics
   9186..9774    +  rep_origin     ori: high-copy-number ColE1/pMB1/pBR322/pUC origin of replication
