[The description below was written by a language model from this plasmid's Addgene catalogue record and pLannotate feature annotations shown in this document.]
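Description:
pCIneo-lambdaN-HA-HsSmg6_I is a mammalian expression plasmid of about 9.8 kb built on the pCI-neo backbone. It carries the human SMG6 coding sequence fused at its N terminus to a short fragment of the bacteriophage lambda N protein and an HA epitope tag. Expression is driven by the human cytomegalovirus immediate-early enhancer and promoter. A chimeric β-globin/immunoglobulin heavy-chain intron upstream of the open reading frame promotes efficient processing of the transcript, and an SV40 polyadenylation signal lies downstream. T7 and T3 phage promoters flank the insert, as is usual for this backbone. The plasmid is propagated in E. coli at high copy through a ColE1/pUC-type origin with ampicillin selection (β-lactamase), and an f1 origin is also present. A separate cassette places the neomycin phosphotransferase gene under the SV40 enhancer/early promoter with a synthetic poly(A) signal, which allows G418 selection of transfected mammalian cells.

SMG6 is an endonuclease that acts in nonsense-mediated mRNA decay (NMD) and links UPF1 to the mRNA degradation machinery. The lambda N fragment is the RNA-binding peptide generally used to tether a fusion protein to reporter mRNAs containing boxB hairpins. The construct is therefore suited to tethering assays as well as to HA-based detection or immunoprecipitation, although the record itself states the purpose only as mammalian expression of HsSmg6. The associated publication concerns SMG6 binding to the exon junction complex through conserved motifs required for NMD. Relative to the NCBI reference transcript, the insert carries two silent changes (T594C, A699G) and two amino acid substitutions (R291P, N341T). The meaning of the "_I" suffix in the name is not explained in the record.
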