Addgene plasmid #146551: pCIneo-lambdaN-HA-HsSmg6_I
Purpose: Mammalian Expression of HsSmg6
Depositing lab: Elisa Izaurralde. Depositing organization: Max Planck Institute for Developmental Biology. Publication: SMG6 interacts with the exon junction complex via two conserved EJC-binding motifs (EBMs) required for nonsense-mediated mRNA decay. Kashima I, Jonas S, Jayachandran U, Buchwald G, Conti E, Lupas AN, Izaurralde E. Genes Dev. 2010 Nov 1. 24(21):2440-50. 10.1101/gad.604610 PubMed 20930030.
Backbone
  Vector backbone: pCI-neo
  Vector type: Mammalian Expression
Growth in bacteria
  Bacterial resistance: Ampicillin, 100 μg/mL
  Growth temperature: 37°C
  Growth strain: DH5alpha
  Copy number: High Copy
Gene/Insert
  Gene/Insert name: HsSmg6
  Species: H. sapiens (human)
  Mutation: two silent mutations T594C, A699G and two non silent mutation G872C (R291P), A1022C (N341T) compared to the sequence given by NCBI: NM_017575.4
  Entrez Gene: SMG6 (a.k.a. C17orf31, EST1A, SMG-6, hSMG5/7a)
  Cloning method: Unknown
Terms and licenses: Academic/Nonprofit Terms; Industry Terms: Not Available to Industry
Depositor comments: Plasmids from this collection were made available to the research community and donated after the lab closed. Please note that the sequence provided by the depositing laboratory may be theoretical/predicted or based on Sanger sequencing results. There may be discrepancies between sequencing results obtained by Addgene and the depositor sequence. If an Addgene verified sequence is not available, please contact before placing your order to request that our lab fully sequence the plasmid.
How to cite: pCIneo-lambdaN-HA-HsSmg6_I was a gift from Elisa Izaurralde (Addgene plasmid # 146551 ; http://n2t.net/addgene:146551 ; RRID:Addgene_146551)
